Addgene plasmid #80197: non-targeting control gRNA (BRDN0001162301)
Purpose: 3rd generation lentiviral gRNA plasmid, non-targeting control gRNA
Depositing lab: John Doench & David Root. Depositing organization: Broad Institute. Publication: Optimized sgRNA design to maximize activity and minimize off-target effects of CRISPR-Cas9. Doench JG, Fusi N, Sullender M, Hegde M, Vaimberg EW, Donovan KF, Smith I, Tothova Z, Wilen C, Orchard R, Virgin HW, Listgarten J, Root DE. Nat Biotechnol. 2016 Jan 18. doi: 10.1038/nbt.3437. PubMed 26780180.
Backbone
  Vector backbone: lentiGuide-Puro
  Backbone manufacturer: Zhang Lab (Addgene plasmid # 52963)
  Vector type: Mammalian Expression, Lentiviral, CRISPR
  Selectable markers: Puromycin
Growth in bacteria
  Bacterial resistance: Ampicillin, 100 μg/mL
  Growth temperature: 37°C
  Growth strain: DH5alpha
  Copy number: High Copy
Gene/Insert
  Gene/Insert name: Non-targeting control gRNA
  gRNA/shRNA sequence: CCGTCTCCGCATCGTCTTTT
  Species: H. sapiens (human)
  Promoter: hU6
  Cloning method: Unknown
  Sequencing primers: 5′ U6-F; 3′ pS2-R
Terms and licenses: Academic/Nonprofit Terms; Industry Terms: Not Available to Industry
How to cite: non-targeting control gRNA (BRDN0001162301) was a gift from John Doench & David Root (Addgene plasmid # 80197 ; http://n2t.net/addgene:80197 ; RRID:Addgene_80197)
