[The description below was written by a language model from this plasmid's Addgene catalogue record and pLannotate feature annotations shown in this document.]
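Description:
non-targeting control gRNA (BRDN0001162301) is a third-generation lentiviral guide RNA plasmid built on the lentiGuide-Puro backbone and intended for CRISPR-Cas9 work in mammalian cells. It is maintained in E. coli through a high-copy ColE1/pUC-type origin with β-lactamase (ampicillin) selection. The backbone also carries an f1 origin, an SV40 origin and residual lac and T7/T3 promoter elements inherited from the cloning vector.

The transfer cassette is flanked by an RSV promoter-driven truncated HIV-1 5' LTR and a self-inactivating ΔU3 3' LTR followed by an SV40 polyadenylation signal. The chimeric 5' LTR makes genomic RNA production Tat-independent, and the U3 deletion silences LTR promoter activity after integration. Between the LTRs lie the Ψ packaging signal with a partial gag sequence, the Rev response element for nuclear export of the full-length transcript, and a cPPT/CTS that aids nuclear import of the reverse-transcribed genome.

Two expression units make up the payload. A human U6 RNA polymerase III promoter drives a non-targeting spacer fused to the Streptococcus pyogenes gRNA scaffold. An EF-1α core promoter with its intron A drives puromycin N-acetyltransferase, followed by a WPRE to enhance expression, which allows puromycin selection of transduced cells. No Cas9 is annotated, so the nuclease must be supplied separately, for example from a Cas9-expressing cell line.

The record lists the species as human and describes the guide as a non-targeting control. It therefore serves as a negative control alongside gene-specific guides in the same backbone for knockout experiments or screens, controlling for the effects of transduction, selection and Cas9/gRNA expression.
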