Features (pLannotate 1.2.2; 29 found; start..end, strand, type, name):
     14..80      +  CDS            small t antigen (fragment): SV40 (simian virus 40) small t antigen
    106..317     +  promoter       EF-1α core promoter: core promoter for human elongation factor EF-1α
    318..1256    +  intron         EF-1α intron A: intron upstream of the start codon of human EF-1α
   1278..1877    +  CDS            PuroR (fragment): puromycin N-acetyltransferase; pac from Streptomyces; confers resistance to puromycin
   1893..2481    +  misc_feature   WPRE: woodchuck hepatitis virus posttranscriptional regulatory element
   2532..2551    +  misc_feature   cPPT/CTS (fragment): central polypurine tract and central termination sequence of HIV-1
   2553..2786    +  LTR            3' LTR (ΔU3): self-inactivating 3' long terminal repeat (LTR) from HIV-1
   2864..2985    +  polyA_signal   SV40 poly(A) signal: SV40 polyadenylation signal
   3025..3160    +  rep_origin     SV40 ori: SV40 origin of replication
   3181..3199    -  promoter       T7 promoter: promoter for bacteriophage T7 RNA polymerase
   3207..3362    +  CDS            lacZα (fragment): LacZα fragment of β-galactosidase; lacZ fragment
   3367..3795    +  rep_origin     f1 ori (sequence partly withheld): f1 bacteriophage origin of replication; arrow indicates direction of (+) strand synthesis
   3848..3952    +  promoter       AmpR promoter: bla
   3953..4813    +  CDS            AmpR: β-lactamase; bla; confers resistance to ampicillin, carbenicillin, and related antibiotics
   4984..5572    +  rep_origin     ori: high-copy-number ColE1/pMB1/pBR322/pUC origin of replication
   5755..5847    +  CDS            lacI (fragment): lac repressor; lacI; The lac repressor binds to the lac operator to inhibit transcription in E. coli. This inhibition can be relieved by adding lactose or isopropyl-β-D-thiogalactopyranoside (IPTG).
   5860..5881    +  protein_bind   CAP binding site: CAP binding activates transcription in the presence of cAMP. E. coli catabolite activator protein
   5896..5926    +  promoter       lac promoter: promoter for the E. coli lac operon
   5934..5950    +  protein_bind   lac operator: The lac repressor binds to the lac operator to inhibit transcription in E. coli. This inhibition can be relieved by adding lactose or isopropyl-β-D-thiogalactopyranoside (IPTG). lac repressor encoded by lacI
   5995..6013    +  promoter       T3 promoter: promoter for bacteriophage T3 RNA polymerase
   6041..6267    +  promoter       RSV promoter: Rous sarcoma virus enhancer/promoter
   6268..6448    +  LTR            5' LTR (truncated): truncated 5' long terminal repeat (LTR) from HIV-1
   6495..6620    +  misc_feature   HIV-1 Ψ: packaging signal of human immunodeficiency virus type 1
   6604..6967    +  CDS            HIV-1 gag (fragment): gag protein from human immunodeficiency virus 1; gag
   7113..7346    +  misc_feature   RRE: The Rev response element (RRE) of HIV-1 allows for Rev-dependent mRNA export from the nucleus to the cytoplasm.
   7723..7749    +  CDS            Rev (fragment): human immunodeficiency virus 1 (HIV-1) Rev protein; rev; enhances nuclear export of unspliced and incompletely spliced viral mRNAs
   7753..7993    +  promoter       U6 promoter: RNA polymerase III promoter for human U6 snRNA
   8023..8098    +  misc_RNA       gRNA scaffold: guide RNA scaffold for the Streptococcus pyogenes CRISPR/Cas9 system
   8154..8271    +  misc_feature   cPPT/CTS: central polypurine tract and central termination sequence of HIV-1
>Addgene plasmid #80197 | non-targeting control gRNA (BRDN0001162301) | depositor full sequence | sequence record 150872 | Full Sequence
CCCGGGTGCAAAGATGGATAAAGTTTTAAACAGAGAGGAATCTTTGCAGCTAATGGACCTTCTAGGTCTT
GAAAGGAGTGGGAATTGGCTCCGGTGCCCGTCAGTGGGCAGAGCGCACATCGCCCACAGTCCCCGAGAAG
TTGGGGGGAGGGGTCGGCAATTGATCCGGTGCCTAGAGAAGGTGGCGCGGGGTAAACTGGGAAAGTGATG
TCGTGTACTGGCTCCGCCTTTTTCCCGAGGGTGGGGGAGAACCGTATATAAGTGCAGTAGTCGCCGTGAA
CGTTCTTTTTCGCAACGGGTTTGCCGCCAGAACACAGGTAAGTGCCGTGTGTGGTTCCCGCGGGCCTGGC
CTCTTTACGGGTTATGGCCCTTGCGTGCCTTGAATTACTTCCACCTGGCTGCAGTACGTGATTCTTGATC
CCGAGCTTCGGGTTGGAAGTGGGTGGGAGAGTTCGAGGCCTTGCGCTTAAGGAGCCCCTTCGCCTCGTGC
TTGAGTTGAGGCCTGGCCTGGGCGCTGGGGCCGCCGCGTGCGAATCTGGTGGCACCTTCGCGCCTGTCTC
GCTGCTTTCGATAAGTCTCTAGCCATTTAAAATTTTTGATGACCTGCTGCGACGCTTTTTTTCTGGCAAG
ATAGTCTTGTAAATGCGGGCCAAGATCTGCACACTGGTATTTCGGTTTTTGGGGCCGCGGGCGGCGACGG
GGCCCGTGCGTCCCAGCGCACATGTTCGGCGAGGCGGGGCCTGCGAGCGCGGCCACCGAGAATCGGACGG
GGGTAGTCTCAAGCTGGCCGGCCTGCTCTGGTGCCTGGCCTCGCGCCGCCGTGTATCGCCCCGCCCTGGG
CGGCAAGGCTGGCCCGGTCGGCACCAGTTGCGTGAGCGGAAAGATGGCCGCTTCCCGGCCCTGCTGCAGG
GAGCTCAAAATGGAGGACGCGGCGCTCGGGAGAGCGGGCGGGTGAGTCACCCACACAAAGGAAAAGGGCC
TTTCCGTCCTCAGCCGTCGCTTCATGTGACTCCACGGAGTACCGGGCGCCGTCCAGGCACCTCGATTAGT
TCTCGAGCTTTTGGAGTACGTCGTCTTTAGGTTGGGGGGAGGGGTTTTATGCGATGGAGTTTCCCCACAC
TGAGTGGGTGGAGACTGAAGTTAGGCCAGCTTGGCACTTGATGTAATTCTCCTTGGAATTTGCCCTTTTT
GAGTTTGGATCTTGGTTCATTCTCAAGCCTCAGACAGTGGTTCAAAGTTTTTTTCTTCCATTTCAGGTGT
CGTGACGTACGGCCACCATGACCGAGTACAAGCCCACGGTGCGCCTCGCCACCCGCGACGACGTCCCCAG
GGCCGTACGCACCCTCGCCGCCGCGTTCGCCGACTACCCCGCCACGCGCCACACCGTCGATCCGGACCGC
CACATCGAGCGGGTCACCGAGCTGCAAGAACTCTTCCTCACGCGCGTCGGGCTCGACATCGGCAAGGTGT
GGGTCGCGGACGACGGCGCCGCCGTGGCGGTCTGGACCACGCCGGAGAGCGTCGAAGCGGGGGCGGTGTT
CGCCGAGATCGGCCCGCGCATGGCCGAGTTGAGCGGTTCCCGGCTGGCCGCGCAGCAACAGATGGAAGGC
CTCCTGGCGCCGCACCGGCCCAAGGAGCCCGCGTGGTTCCTGGCCACCGTCGGAGTCTCGCCCGACCACC
AGGGCAAGGGTCTGGGCAGCGCCGTCGTGCTCCCCGGAGTGGAGGCGGCCGAGCGCGCCGGGGTGCCCGC
CTTCCTGGAGACCTCCGCGCCCCGCAACCTCCCCTTCTACGAGCGGCTCGGCTTCACCGTCACCGCCGAC
GTCGAGGTGCCCGAAGGACCGCGCACCTGGTGCATGACCCGCAAGCCCGGTGCCTGAACGCGTTAAGTCG
ACAATCAACCTCTGGATTACAAAATTTGTGAAAGATTGACTGGTATTCTTAACTATGTTGCTCCTTTTAC
GCTATGTGGATACGCTGCTTTAATGCCTTTGTATCATGCTATTGCTTCCCGTATGGCTTTCATTTTCTCC
TCCTTGTATAAATCCTGGTTGCTGTCTCTTTATGAGGAGTTGTGGCCCGTTGTCAGGCAACGTGGCGTGG
TGTGCACTGTGTTTGCTGACGCAACCCCCACTGGTTGGGGCATTGCCACCACCTGTCAGCTCCTTTCCGG
GACTTTCGCTTTCCCCCTCCCTATTGCCACGGCGGAACTCATCGCCGCCTGCCTTGCCCGCTGCTGGACA
GGGGCTCGGCTGTTGGGCACTGACAATTCCGTGGTGTTGTCGGGGAAATCATCGTCCTTTCCTTGGCTGC
TCGCCTGTGTTGCCACCTGGATTCTGCGCGGGACGTCCTTCTGCTACGTCCCTTCGGCCCTCAATCCAGC
GGACCTTCCTTCCCGCGGCCTGCTGCCGGCTCTGCGGCCTCTTCCGCGTCTTCGCCTTCGCCCTCAGACG
AGTCGGATCTCCCTTTGGGCCGCCTCCCCGCGTCGACTTTAAGACCAATGACTTACAAGGCAGCTGTAGA
TCTTAGCCACTTTTTAAAAGAAAAGGGGGGACTGGAAGGGCTAATTCACTCCCAACGAAGACAAGATCTG
CTTTTTGCTTGTACTGGGTCTCTCTGGTTAGACCAGATCTGAGCCTGGGAGCTCTCTGGCTAACTAGGGA
ACCCACTGCTTAAGCCTCAATAAAGCTTGCCTTGAGTGCTTCAAGTAGTGTGTGCCCGTCTGTTGTGTGA
CTCTGGTAACTAGAGATCCCTCAGACCCTTTTAGTCAGTGTGGAAAATCTCTAGCAGTACGTATAGTAGT
TCATGTCATCTTATTATTCAGTATTTATAACTTGCAAAGAAATGAATATCAGAGAGTGAGAGGAACTTGT
TTATTGCAGCTTATAATGGTTACAAATAAAGCAATAGCATCACAAATTTCACAAATAAAGCATTTTTTTC
ACTGCATTCTAGTTGTGGTTTGTCCAAACTCATCAATGTATCTTATCATGTCTGGCTCTAGCTATCCCGC
CCCTAACTCCGCCCATCCCGCCCCTAACTCCGCCCAGTTCCGCCCATTCTCCGCCCCATGGCTGACTAAT
TTTTTTTATTTATGCAGAGGCCGAGGCCGCCTCGGCCTCTGAGCTATTCCAGAAGTAGTGAGGAGGCTTT
TTTGGAGGCCTAGGGACGTACCCAATTCGCCCTATAGTGAGTCGTATTACGCGCGCTCACTGGCCGTCGT
TTTACAACGTCGTGACTGGGAAAACCCTGGCGTTACCCAACTTAATCGCCTTGCAGCACATCCCCCTTTC
GCCAGCTGGCGTAATAGCGAAGAGGCCCGCACCGATCGCCCTTCCCAACAGTTGCGCAGCCTGAATGGCG
AATGGG
[124 nt withheld, positions 3367-3490]
C
[91 nt withheld, positions 3492-3582]
A
[49 nt withheld, positions 3584-3632]
CCTTTGACGTTGGAGTCCACGTTCTTT
[37 nt withheld, positions 3660-3696]
ACCCTATCTCGGTCTATTCTTTTGATTTATAAGGGATTTTGCCGATTTCGGCCTATTGGTTAAAAAATGA
GCTGATTTAACAAAAATTTAACGCGAATTTTAACAAAATATTAACGCTTACAATTTAGGTGGCACTTTTC
GGGGAAATGTGCGCGGAACCCCTATTTGTTTATTTTTCTAAATACATTCAAATATGTATCCGCTCATGAG
ACAATAACCCTGATAAATGCTTCAATAATATTGAAAAAGGAAGAGTATGAGTATTCAACATTTCCGTGTC
GCCCTTATTCCCTTTTTTGCGGCATTTTGCCTTCCTGTTTTTGCTCACCCAGAAACGCTGGTGAAAGTAA
AAGATGCTGAAGATCAGTTGGGTGCACGAGTGGGTTACATCGAACTGGATCTCAACAGCGGTAAGATCCT
TGAGAGTTTTCGCCCCGAAGAACGTTTTCCAATGATGAGCACTTTTAAAGTTCTGCTATGTGGCGCGGTA
TTATCCCGTATTGACGCCGGGCAAGAGCAACTCGGTCGCCGCATACACTATTCTCAGAATGACTTGGTTG
AGTACTCACCAGTCACAGAAAAGCATCTTACGGATGGCATGACAGTAAGAGAATTATGCAGTGCTGCCAT
AACCATGAGTGATAACACTGCGGCCAACTTACTTCTGACAACGATCGGAGGACCGAAGGAGCTAACCGCT
TTTTTGCACAACATGGGGGATCATGTAACTCGCCTTGATCGTTGGGAACCGGAGCTGAATGAAGCCATAC
CAAACGACGAGCGTGACACCACGATGCCTGTAGCAATGGCAACAACGTTGCGCAAACTATTAACTGGCGA
ACTACTTACTCTAGCTTCCCGGCAACAATTAATAGACTGGATGGAGGCGGATAAAGTTGCAGGACCACTT
CTGCGCTCGGCCCTTCCGGCTGGCTGGTTTATTGCTGATAAATCTGGAGCCGGTGAGCGTGGGTCTCGCG
GTATCATTGCAGCACTGGGGCCAGATGGTAAGCCCTCCCGTATCGTAGTTATCTACACGACGGGGAGTCA
GGCAACTATGGATGAACGAAATAGACAGATCGCTGAGATAGGTGCCTCACTGATTAAGCATTGGTAACTG
TCAGACCAAGTTTACTCATATATACTTTAGATTGATTTAAAACTTCATTTTTAATTTAAAAGGATCTAGG
TGAAGATCCTTTTTGATAATCTCATGACCAAAATCCCTTAACGTGAGTTTTCGTTCCACTGAGCGTCAGA
CCCCGTAGAAAAGATCAAAGGATCTTCTTGAGATCCTTTTTTTCTGCGCGTAATCTGCTGCTTGCAAACA
AAAAAACCACCGCTACCAGCGGTGGTTTGTTTGCCGGATCAAGAGCTACCAACTCTTTTTCCGAAGGTAA
CTGGCTTCAGCAGAGCGCAGATACCAAATACTGTTCTTCTAGTGTAGCCGTAGTTAGGCCACCACTTCAA
GAACTCTGTAGCACCGCCTACATACCTCGCTCTGCTAATCCTGTTACCAGTGGCTGCTGCCAGTGGCGAT
AAGTCGTGTCTTACCGGGTTGGACTCAAGACGATAGTTACCGGATAAGGCGCAGCGGTCGGGCTGAACGG
GGGGTTCGTGCACACAGCCCAGCTTGGAGCGAACGACCTACACCGAACTGAGATACCTACAGCGTGAGCT
ATGAGAAAGCGCCACGCTTCCCGAAGGGAGAAAGGCGGACAGGTATCCGGTAAGCGGCAGGGTCGGAACA
GGAGAGCGCACGAGGGAGCTTCCAGGGGGAAACGCCTGGTATCTTTATAGTCCTGTCGGGTTTCGCCACC
TCTGACTTGAGCGTCGATTTTTGTGATGCTCGTCAGGGGGGCGGAGCCTATGGAAAAACGCCAGCAACGC
GGCCTTTTTACGGTTCCTGGCCTTTTGCTGGCCTTTTGCTCACATGTTCTTTCCTGCGTTATCCCCTGAT
TCTGTGGATAACCGTATTACCGCCTTTGAGTGAGCTGATACCGCTCGCCGCAGCCGAACGACCGAGCGCA
GCGAGTCAGTGAGCGAGGAAGCGGAAGAGCGCCCAATACGCAAACCGCCTCTCCCCGCGCGTTGGCCGAT
TCATTAATGCAGCTGGCACGACAGGTTTCCCGACTGGAAAGCGGGCAGTGAGCGCAACGCAATTAATGTG
AGTTAGCTCACTCATTAGGCACCCCAGGCTTTACACTTTATGCTTCCGGCTCGTATGTTGTGTGGAATTG
TGAGCGGATAACAATTTCACACAGGAAACAGCTATGACCATGATTACGCCAAGCGCGCAATTAACCCTCA
CTAAAGGGAACAAAAGCTGGAGCTGCAAGCTTAATGTAGTCTTATGCAATACTCTTGTAGTCTTGCAACA
TGGTAACGATGAGTTAGCAACATGCCTTACAAGGAGAGAAAAAGCACCGTGCATGCCGATTGGTGGAAGT
AAGGTGGTACGATCGTGCCTTATTAGGAAGGCAACAGACGGGTCTGACATGGATTGGACGAACCACTGAA
TTGCCGCATTGCAGAGATATTGTATTTAAGTGCCTAGCTCGATACATAAACGGGTCTCTCTGGTTAGACC
AGATCTGAGCCTGGGAGCTCTCTGGCTAACTAGGGAACCCACTGCTTAAGCCTCAATAAAGCTTGCCTTG
AGTGCTTCAAGTAGTGTGTGCCCGTCTGTTGTGTGACTCTGGTAACTAGAGATCCCTCAGACCCTTTTAG
TCAGTGTGGAAAATCTCTAGCAGTGGCGCCCGAACAGGGACTTGAAAGCGAAAGGGAAACCAGAGGAGCT
CTCTCGACGCAGGACTCGGCTTGCTGAAGCGCGCACGGCAAGAGGCGAGGGGCGGCGACTGGTGAGTACG
CCAAAAATTTTGACTAGCGGAGGCTAGAAGGAGAGAGATGGGTGCGAGAGCGTCAGTATTAAGCGGGGGA
GAATTAGATCGCGATGGGAAAAAATTCGGTTAAGGCCAGGGGGAAAGAAAAAATATAAATTAAAACATAT
AGTATGGGCAAGCAGGGAGCTAGAACGATTCGCAGTTAATCCTGGCCTGTTAGAAACATCAGAAGGCTGT
AGACAAATACTGGGACAGCTACAACCATCCCTTCAGACAGGATCAGAAGAACTTAGATCATTATATAATA
CAGTAGCAACCCTCTATTGTGTGCATCAAAGGATAGAGATAAAAGACACCAAGGAAGCTTTAGACAAGAT
AGAGGAAGAGCAAAACAAAAGTAAGACCACCGCACAGCAAGCGGCCGCTGATCTTCAGACCTGGAGGAGG
AGATATGAGGGACAATTGGAGAAGTGAATTATATAAATATAAAGTAGTAAAAATTGAACCATTAGGAGTA
GCACCCACCAAGGCAAAGAGAAGAGTGGTGCAGAGAGAAAAAAGAGCAGTGGGAATAGGAGCTTTGTTCC
TTGGGTTCTTGGGAGCAGCAGGAAGCACTATGGGCGCAGCGTCAATGACGCTGACGGTACAGGCCAGACA
ATTATTGTCTGGTATAGTGCAGCAGCAGAACAATTTGCTGAGGGCTATTGAGGCGCAACAGCATCTGTTG
CAACTCACAGTCTGGGGCATCAAGCAGCTCCAGGCAAGAATCCTGGCTGTGGAAAGATACCTAAAGGATC
AACAGCTCCTGGGGATTTGGGGTTGCTCTGGAAAACTCATTTGCACCACTGCTGTGCCTTGGAATGCTAG
TTGGAGTAATAAATCTCTGGAACAGATTTGGAATCACACGACCTGGATGGAGTGGGACAGAGAAATTAAC
AATTACACAAGCTTAATACACTCCTTAATTGAAGAATCGCAAAACCAGCAAGAAAAGAATGAACAAGAAT
TATTGGAATTAGATAAATGGGCAAGTTTGTGGAATTGGTTTAACATAACAAATTGGCTGTGGTATATAAA
ATTATTCATAATGATAGTAGGAGGCTTGGTAGGTTTAAGAATAGTTTTTGCTGTACTTTCTATAGTGAAT
AGAGTTAGGCAGGGATATTCACCATTATCGTTTCAGACCCACCTCCCAACCCCGAGGGGACCCAGAGAGG
GCCTATTTCCCATGATTCCTTCATATTTGCATATACGATACAAGGCTGTTAGAGAGATAATTAGAATTAA
TTTGACTGTAAACACAAAGATATTAGTACAAAATACGTGACGTAGAAAGTAATAATTTCTTGGGTAGTTT
GCAGTTTTAAAATTATGTTTTAAAATGGACTATCATATGCTTACCGTAACTTGAAAGTATTTCGATTTCT
TGGCTTTATATATCTTGTGGAAAGGACGAAACACCGCCGTCTCCGCATCGTCTTTTGTTTTAGAGCTAGA
AATAGCAAGTTAAAATAAGGCTAGTCCGTTATCAACTTGAAAAAGTGGCACCGAGTCGGTGCTTTTTTAA
GCTTGGCGTAACTAGATCTTGAGACAAATGGCAGTATTCATCCACAATTTTAAAAGAAAAGGGGGGATTG
GGGGGTACAGTGCAGGGGAAAGAATAGTAGACATAATAGCAACAGACATACAAACTAAAGAATTACAAAA
ACAAATTACAAAAATTCAAAATTTTCGGGTTTATTACAGGGACAGCAGAGATCCACTTTGGCGCCGGCTC
GAGGGGG
