>Addgene plasmid #80197 | non-targeting control gRNA (BRDN0001162301) | depositor partial sequence | sequence record 150873 | Target Sequence
CCGTCTCCGCATCGTCTTTT
