>Addgene plasmid #80197 | non-targeting control gRNA (BRDN0001162301) | addgene partial sequence | sequence record 189104 | hU6-F
AGAAAGTAATAATTTCTTGGGTAGTTTGCAGTTTTAAAATTATGTTTTAAAATGGACTATCATATGCTTA
CCGTAACTTGAAAGTATTTCGATTTCTTGGCTTTATATATCTTGTGGAAAGGACGAAACACCGCCGTCTC
CGCATCGTCTTTTGTTTTAGAGCTAGAAATAGCAAGTTAAAATAAGGCTAGTCCGTTATCAACTTGAAAA
AGTGGCACCGAGTCGGTGCTTTTTTAAGCTTGGCGTAACTAGATCTTGAGACAAATGGCAGTATTCATCC
ACAATTTTAAAAGAAAAGGGGGGATTGGGGGGTACAGTGCAGGGGAAAGAATAGTAGACATAATAGCAAC
AGACATACAAACTAAAGAATTACAAAAACAAATTACAAAAATTCAAAATTTTCGGGTTTATTACAGGGAC
AGCAGAGATCCACTTTGGCGCCGGCTCGAGGGGGCCCGGGTGCAAAGATGGATAAAGTTTTAAACAGAGA
GGAATCTTTGCAGCTAATGGACCTTCTAGGTCTTGAAAGGAGTGGGAATTGGCTCCGGTGCCCGTCAGTG
GGCAGAGCGC
